>Addgene plasmid #192488 | pAAV-U6-DR30(SapI)-EFS-CasRx-pA | addgene full sequence | sequence record 380375 | Addgene NGS Result
CAGGCAGCTGCGCGCTCGCTCGCTCACTGAGGCCGCCCGGGCGTCGGGCGACCTTTGGTCGCCCGGCCTC
AGTGAGCGAGCGAGCGCGCAGAGAGGGAGTGGCCAACTCCATCACTAGGGGTTCCTGCGGCCTCTAGAGC
TAGCGAGGGCCTATTTCCCATGATTCCTTCATATTTGCATATACGATACAAGGCTGTTAGAGAGATAATT
GGAATTAATTTGACTGTAAACACAAAGATATTAGTACAAAATACGTGACGTAGAAAGTAATAATTTCTTG
GGTAGTTTGCAGTTTTAAAATTATGTTTTAAAATGGACTATCATATGCTTACCGTAACTTGAAAGTATTT
CGATTTCTTGGCTTTATATATCTTGTGGAAAGGACGAAACACCGAACCCCTACCAACTGGTCGGGGTTTG
AAACGGAAGAGCGAGCTCTTCTTTTTTTTCTGTACAACGCGTCCTAGAGTCGAGTGGCTCCGGTGCCCGT
CAGTGGGCAGAGCGCACATCGCCCACAGTCCCCGAGAAGTTGGGGGGAGGGGTCGGCAATTGAACGGGTG
CCTAGAGAAGGTGGCGCGGGGTAAACTGGGAAAGTGATGTCGTGTACTGGCTCCGCCTTTTTCCCGAGGG
TGGGGGAGAACCGTATATAAGTGCAGTAGTCGCCGTGAACGTTCTTTTTCGCAACGGGTTTGCCGCCAGA
ACACAGGTGTCGTGACGCGGACCGGTGCCACCATGAGCCCCAAGAAGAAGAGAAAGGTGGAGGCCAGCAT
CGAAAAAAAAAAGTCCTTCGCCAAGGGCATGGGCGTGAAGTCCACACTCGTGTCCGGCTCCAAAGTGTAC
ATGACAACCTTCGCCGAAGGCAGCGACGCCAGGCTGGAAAAGATCGTGGAGGGCGACAGCATCAGGAGCG
TGAATGAGGGCGAGGCCTTCAGCGCTGAAATGGCCGATAAAAACGCCGGCTATAAGATCGGCAACGCCAA
ATTCAGCCATCCTAAGGGCTACGCCGTGGTGGCTAACAACCCTCTGTATACAGGACCCGTCCAGCAGGAT
ATGCTCGGCCTGAAGGAAACTCTGGAAAAGAGGTACTTCGGCGAGAGCGCTGATGGCAATGACAATATTT
GTATCCAGGTGATCCATAACATCCTGGACATTGAAAAAATCCTCGCCGAATACATTACCAACGCCGCCTA
CGCCGTCAACAATATCTCCGGCCTGGATAAGGACATTATTGGATTCGGCAAGTTCTCCACAGTGTATACC
TACGACGAATTCAAAGACCCCGAGCACCATAGGGCCGCTTTCAACAATAACGATAAGCTCATCAACGCCA
TCAAGGCCCAGTATGACGAGTTCGACAACTTCCTCGATAACCCCAGACTCGGCTATTTCGGCCAGGCCTT
TTTCAGCAAGGAGGGCAGAAATTACATCATCAATTACGGCAACGAATGCTATGACATTCTGGCCCTCCTG
AGCGGACTGAGGCACTGGGTGGTCCATAACAACGAAGAAGAGTCCAGGATCTCCAGGACCTGGCTCTACA
ACCTCGATAAGAACCTCGACAACGAATACATCTCCACCCTCAACTACCTCTACGACAGGATCACCAATGA
GCTGACCAACTCCTTCTCCAAGAACTCCGCCGCCAACGTGAACTATATTGCCGAAACTCTGGGAATCAAC
CCTGCCGAATTCGCCGAACAATATTTCAGATTCAGCATTATGAAAGAGCAGAAAAACCTCGGATTCAATA
TCACCAAGCTCAGGGAAGTGATGCTGGACAGGAAGGATATGTCCGAGATCAGGAAAAATCATAAGGTGTT
CGACTCCATCAGGACCAAGGTCTACACCATGATGGACTTTGTGATTTATAGGTATTACATCGAAGAGGAT
GCCAAGGTGGCTGCCGCCAATAAGTCCCTCCCCGATAATGAGAAGTCCCTGAGCGAGAAGGATATCTTTG
TGATTAACCTGAGGGGCTCCTTCAACGACGACCAGAAGGATGCCCTCTACTACGATGAAGCTAATAGAAT
TTGGAGAAAGCTCGAAAATATCATGCACAACATCAAGGAATTTAGGGGAAACAAGACAAGAGAGTATAAG
AAGAAGGACGCCCCTAGACTGCCCAGAATCCTGCCCGCTGGCCGTGATGTTTCCGCCTTCAGCAAACTCA
TGTATGCCCTGACCATGTTCCTGGATGGCAAGGAGATCAACGACCTCCTGACCACCCTGATTAATAAATT
CGATAACATCCAGAGCTTCCTGAAGGTGATGCCTCTCATCGGAGTCAACGCTAAGTTCGTGGAGGAATAC
GCCTTTTTCAAAGACTCCGCCAAGATCGCCGATGAGCTGAGGCTGATCAAGTCCTTCGCTAGAATGGGAG
AACCTATTGCCGATGCCAGGAGGGCCATGTATATCGACGCCATCCGTATTTTAGGAACCAACCTGTCCTA
TGATGAGCTCAAGGCCCTCGCCGACACCTTTTCCCTGGACGAGAACGGAAACAAGCTCAAGAAAGGCAAG
CACGGCATGAGAAATTTCATTATTAATAACGTGATCAGCAATAAAAGGTTCCACTACCTGATCAGATACG
GTGATCCTGCCCACCTCCATGAGATCGCCAAAAACGAGGCCGTGGTGAAGTTCGTGCTCGGCAGGATCGC
TGACATCCAGAAAAAACAGGGCCAGAACGGCAAGAACCAGATCGACAGGTACTACGAAACTTGTATCGGA
AAGGATAAGGGCAAGAGCGTGAGCGAAAAGGTGGACGCTCTCACAAAGATCATCACCGGAATGAACTACG
ACCAATTCGACAAGAAAAGGAGCGTCATTGAGGACACCGGCAGGGAAAACGCCGAGAGGGAGAAGTTTAA
AAAGATCATCAGCCTGTACCTCACCGTGATCTACCACATCCTCAAGAATATTGTCAATATCAACGCCAGG
TACGTCATCGGATTCCATTGCGTCGAGCGTGATGCTCAACTGTACAAGGAGAAAGGCTACGACATCAATC
TCAAGAAACTGGAAGAGAAGGGATTCAGCTCCGTCACCAAGCTCTGCGCTGGCATTGATGAAACTGCCCC
CGATAAGAGAAAGGACGTGGAAAAGGAGATGGCTGAAAGAGCCAAGGAGAGCATTGACAGCCTCGAGAGC
GCCAACCCCAAGCTGTATGCCAATTACATCAAATACAGCGACGAGAAGAAAGCCGAGGAGTTCACCAGGC
AGATTAACAGGGAGAAGGCCAAAACCGCCCTGAACGCCTACCTGAGGAACACCAAGTGGAATGTGATCAT
CAGGGAGGACCTCCTGAGAATTGACAACAAGACATGTACCCTGTTCAGAAACAAGGCCGTCCACCTGGAA
GTGGCCAGGTATGTCCACGCCTATATCAACGACATTGCCGAGGTCAATTCCTACTTCCAACTGTACCATT
ACATCATGCAGAGAATTATCATGAATGAGAGGTACGAGAAAAGCAGCGGAAAGGTGTCCGAGTACTTCGA
CGCTGTGAATGACGAGAAGAAGTACAACGATAGGCTCCTGAAACTGCTGTGTGTGCCTTTCGGCTACTGT
ATCCCCAGGTTTAAGAACCTGAGCATCGAGGCCCTGTTCGATAGGAACGAGGCCGCCAAGTTCGACAAGG
AGAAAAAGAAGGTGTCCGGCAATTCCGGATCCGGACCTAAGAAAAAGAGGAAGGTGGCGGCCGCTTACCC
ATACGATGTTCCAGATTACGCTTAGGCTAGGAATTCAATAAAAGATCTTTATTTTCATTAGATCTGTGTG
TTGGTTTTTTGTGTGCGGCCGCAGGAACCCCTAGTGATGGAGTTGGCCACTCCCTCTCTGCGCGCTCGCT
CGCTCACTGAGGCCGGGCGACCAAAGGTCGCCCGACGCCCGGGCTTTGCCCGGGCGGCCTCAGTGAGCGA
GCGAGCGCGCAGCTGCCTGCAGGGGCGCCTGATGCGGTATTTTCTCCTTACGCATCTGTGCGGTATTTCA
CACCGCATA
[95 nt withheld, positions 4000-4094]
T
[46 nt withheld, positions 4096-4141]
C
[141 nt withheld, positions 4143-4283]
CCTTTGACGTTGGAGTCCACGTTCTTT
[37 nt withheld, positions 4311-4347]
ACTCTATCTCGGGCTATTCTTTTGATTTATAAGGGATTTTGCCGATTTCGGTCTATTGGTTAAAAAATGA
GCTGATTTAACAAAAATTTAACGCGAATTTTAACAAAATATTAACGTTTACAATTTTATGGTGCACTCTC
AGTACAATCTGCTCTGATGCCGCATAGTTAAGCCAGCCCCGACACCCGCCAACACCCGCTGACGCGCCCT
GACGGGCTTGTCTGCTCCCGGCATCCGCTTACAGACAAGCTGTGACCGTCTCCGGGAGCTGCATGTGTCA
GAGGTTTTCACCGTCATCACCGAAACGCGCGAGACGAAAGGGCCTCGTGATACGCCTATTTTTATAGGTT
AATGTCATGATAATAATGGTTTCTTAGACGTCAGGTGGCACTTTTCGGGGAAATGTGCGCGGAACCCCTA
TTTGTTTATTTTTCTAAATACATTCAAATATGTATCCGCTCATGAGACAATAACCCTGATAAATGCTTCA
ATAATATTGAAAAAGGAAGAGTATGAGTATTCAACATTTCCGTGTCGCCCTTATTCCCTTTTTTGCGGCA
TTTTGCCTTCCTGTTTTTGCTCACCCAGAAACGCTGGTGAAAGTAAAAGATGCTGAAGATCAGTTGGGTG
CACGAGTGGGTTACATCGAACTGGATCTCAACAGCGGTAAGATCCTTGAGAGTTTTCGCCCCGAAGAACG
TTTTCCAATGATGAGCACTTTTAAAGTTCTGCTATGTGGCGCGGTATTATCCCGTATTGACGCCGGGCAA
GAGCAACTCGGTCGCCGCATACACTATTCTCAGAATGACTTGGTTGAGTACTCACCAGTCACAGAAAAGC
ATCTTACGGATGGCATGACAGTAAGAGAATTATGCAGTGCTGCCATAACCATGAGTGATAACACTGCGGC
CAACTTACTTCTGACAACGATCGGAGGACCGAAGGAGCTAACCGCTTTTTTGCACAACATGGGGGATCAT
GTAACTCGCCTTGATCGTTGGGAACCGGAGCTGAATGAAGCCATACCAAACGACGAGCGTGACACCACGA
TGCCTGTAGCAATGGCAACAACGTTGCGCAAACTATTAACTGGCGAACTACTTACTCTAGCTTCCCGGCA
ACAATTAATAGACTGGATGGAGGCGGATAAAGTTGCAGGACCACTTCTGCGCTCGGCCCTTCCGGCTGGC
TGGTTTATTGCTGATAAATCTGGAGCCGGTGAGCGTGGAAGCCGCGGTATCATTGCAGCACTGGGGCCAG
ATGGTAAGCCCTCCCGTATCGTAGTTATCTACACGACGGGGAGTCAGGCAACTATGGATGAACGAAATAG
ACAGATCGCTGAGATAGGTGCCTCACTGATTAAGCATTGGTAACTGTCAGACCAAGTTTACTCATATATA
CTTTAGATTGATTTAAAACTTCATTTTTAATTTAAAAGGATCTAGGTGAAGATCCTTTTTGATAATCTCA
TGACCAAAATCCCTTAACGTGAGTTTTCGTTCCACTGAGCGTCAGACCCCGTAGAAAAGATCAAAGGATC
TTCTTGAGATCCTTTTTTTCTGCGCGTAATCTGCTGCTTGCAAACAAAAAAACCACCGCTACCAGCGGTG
GTTTGTTTGCCGGATCAAGAGCTACCAACTCTTTTTCCGAAGGTAACTGGCTTCAGCAGAGCGCAGATAC
CAAATACTGTTCTTCTAGTGTAGCCGTAGTTAGGCCACCACTTCAAGAACTCTGTAGCACCGCCTACATA
CCTCGCTCTGCTAATCCTGTTACCAGTGGCTGCTGCCAGTGGCGATAAGTCGTGTCTTACCGGGTTGGAC
TCAAGACGATAGTTACCGGATAAGGCGCAGCGGTCGGGCTGAACGGGGGGTTCGTGCACACAGCCCAGCT
TGGAGCGAACGACCTACACCGAACTGAGATACCTACAGCGTGAGCTATGAGAAAGCGCCACGCTTCCCGA
AGGGAGAAAGGCGGACAGGTATCCGGTAAGCGGCAGGGTCGGAACAGGAGAGCGCACGAGGGAGCTTCCA
GGGGGAAACGCCTGGTATCTTTATAGTCCTGTCGGGTTTCGCCACCTCTGACTTGAGCGTCGATTTTTGT
GATGCTCGTCAGGGGGGCGGAGCCTATGGAAAAACGCCAGCAACGCGGCCTTTTTACGGTTCCTGGCCTT
TTGCTGGCCTTTTGCTCACATGTCCTG
Features (pLannotate 1.2.2; 17 found; start..end, strand, type, name):
      8..35      +  repeat_region  AAV2 ITR (fragment): inverted terminal repeat of adeno-associated virus serotype 2 inverted
     64..91      +  repeat_region  AAV2 ITR (fragment): inverted terminal repeat of adeno-associated virus serotype 2 inverted
    145..385     +  promoter       U6 promoter: RNA polymerase III promoter for human U6 snRNA
    395..424     +  misc_RNA       RfxCas13d DR30: 5' processed 30-base direct repeat for an RfxCas13d gRNA (Konermann et al., 2018)
    439..456     +  terminator     CYC1 terminator (fragment): S. cerevisiae CYC1; transcription terminator for CYC1
    495..706     +  promoter       EF-1α core promoter: core promoter for human elongation factor EF-1α
    769..3666    +  CDS            RfxCas13d: RNA-targeting Type VI CRISPR protein from Ruminococcus flavefaciens strain XPD3002 (Konermann et al., 2018)
   3706..3734    +  CDS            3xHA (fragment): three tandem HA epitope tags
   3747..3795    +  polyA_signal   poly(A) signal: synthetic polyadenylation signal
   3803..3943    +  repeat_region  AAV2 ITR: inverted terminal repeat of adeno-associated virus serotype 2 inverted
   3948..3999    -  misc_feature   bom (fragment): basis of mobility region from pBR322
   4018..4473    +  rep_origin     f1 ori (sequence partly withheld): f1 bacteriophage origin of replication; arrow indicates direction of (+) strand synthesis
   4474..4523    -  misc_feature   bom (fragment): basis of mobility region from pBR322
   4625..4660    -  CDS            rop (fragment): Rop protein, which maintains plasmids at low copy number; rop
   4755..4859    +  promoter       AmpR promoter: bla
   4860..5720    +  CDS            AmpR: β-lactamase; bla; confers resistance to ampicillin, carbenicillin, and related antibiotics
   5891..6479    +  rep_origin     ori: high-copy-number ColE1/pMB1/pBR322/pUC origin of replication
