[The description below was written by a language model from this plasmid's Addgene catalogue record and pLannotate feature annotations shown in this document.]
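Description:
pAAV-U6-DR30(SapI)-EFS-CasRx-pA is an all-in-one adeno-associated virus transfer plasmid (6,544 nt in the sequenced record) designed to deliver both the RNA-targeting CRISPR effector CasRx (RfxCas13d, from Ruminococcus flavefaciens) and a guide RNA from a single AAV genome. The plasmid is maintained in bacteria through a high-copy ColE1/pUC-type origin with ampicillin selection from the bla gene, and it also carries an f1 phage origin. The recorded host is a recombination-reduced strain, a common choice for preserving repeat-containing ITR plasmids. AAV2 inverted terminal repeats flank the payload and provide the signals for genome replication and packaging into AAV particles. The annotation detects the right-hand ITR in full but only short fragments of the left one, which may reflect the difficulty of sequencing through ITRs rather than a real truncation.

Between the ITRs sit two expression units. A human U6 RNA polymerase III promoter drives the 30-base processed RfxCas13d direct repeat. As the name indicates, SapI sites follow the repeat so that a spacer of the user's choice can be inserted; the record lists no specific guide sequence, so this appears to be an empty guide-cloning backbone. A short hit to the CYC1 terminator in this region is probably an annotation artefact. Downstream, the compact EF-1α core (EFS) promoter drives the unmutated RfxCas13d coding sequence, followed by a fragment matching an HA epitope tag and a short synthetic polyadenylation signal. These small regulatory elements help keep the cassette within AAV packaging capacity. The stated purpose is co-expression of CasRx and a gRNA, that is, programmable knockdown of target transcripts in transduced mammalian cells or tissue.
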