Addgene plasmid #192488: pAAV-U6-DR30(SapI)-EFS-CasRx-pA
Purpose: To express CasRX and a gRNA
Depositing lab: Jonathan Ploski. Depositing organization: Pennsylvania State University, College of Medicine. Publication: Adeno-associated viral vector resource for the RNA-targeting Cas13d: A comparison of high-fidelity variants, DjCas13d and hfCas13d. Back F, Sandoval A, Vu LM, Hong VM, Bhaskara A, Rodriguez SR, O'Brien JT, Kolber BJ, Kroener S, Ploski JE. Mol Ther Methods Clin Dev. 2025 Aug 20;33(4):101565. doi: 10.1016/j.omtm.2025.101565. eCollection 2025 Dec 11. PubMed 41020266.
Backbone
  Vector backbone: pAAV
  Vector type: AAV
Growth in bacteria
  Bacterial resistance: Ampicillin, 100 μg/mL
  Growth temperature: 37°C
  Growth strain: NEB Stable
  Copy number: High Copy
Gene/Insert
  Gene/Insert name: CasRx (alt name: RfxCas13d)
  gRNA/shRNA sequence: Unspecified
  Species: R. flavefaciens
  Mutation: No
  Promoter: EFS
  Cloning method: Restriction Enzyme; 5′ cloning site Unknown (unknown if destroyed)
Terms and licenses: Academic/Nonprofit Terms; Industry Terms: Not Available to Industry
How to cite: pAAV-U6-DR30(SapI)-EFS-CasRx-pA was a gift from Jonathan Ploski (Addgene plasmid # 192488 ; http://n2t.net/addgene:192488 ; RRID:Addgene_192488)
